Addgene plasmid #213236: F2RL2-DuET
Purpose: The DuET construct encodes the named human GPCR engineered with a cleaved hemagglutinin signal peptide, a 5' FLAG and a 3' 1D4 epitope tag optimized for expression in mammalian cells and proteomics studies.
Depositing lab: Thomas Sakmar. Depositing organization: Rockefeller University. Publication: Multiplexed selectivity screening of anti-GPCR antibodies. Dahl L, Kotliar IB, Bendes A, Dodig-Crnkovic T, Fromm S, Elofsson A, Uhlen M, Sakmar TP, Schwenk JM. Sci Adv. 2023 May 3;9(18):eadf9297. doi: 10.1126/sciadv.adf9297. Epub 2023 May 3. PubMed 37134173.
Backbone
  Vector backbone: pcDNA 3.1 (+)
  Vector type: Mammalian Expression
Growth in bacteria
  Bacterial resistance: Ampicillin, 100 μg/mL
  Growth temperature: 37°C
  Growth strain: DH5alpha
  Copy number: High Copy
Gene/Insert
  Gene/Insert name: F2RL2 (alt names: Coagulation factor II thrombin receptor like 2; PAR3)
  Species: H. sapiens (human)
  Entrez Gene: F2RL2 (a.k.a. PAR-3, PAR3)
  Promoter: CMV, T7
  Tag / fusion protein: FLAG (N terminal on insert); 1D4 (C terminal on insert)
  Cloning method: Gibson Cloning
Terms and licenses: Academic/Nonprofit Terms; Industry Terms: Not Available to Industry
Depositor comments: Class: A, Family: Proteinase-activated. Ensembl ID: ENSG00000164220, Uniprot ID: O00254
How to cite: F2RL2-DuET was a gift from Thomas Sakmar (Addgene plasmid # 213236 ; http://n2t.net/addgene:213236 ; RRID:Addgene_213236)
