[The description below was written by a language model from this plasmid's Addgene catalogue record and pLannotate feature annotations shown in this document.]
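Description:
F2RL2-DuET is a mammalian expression plasmid built on the pcDNA 3.1 (+) backbone that carries human F2RL2, the gene for proteinase-activated receptor 3 (PAR3), a class A G protein-coupled receptor that responds to activated thrombin. It is propagated in E. coli as a high-copy plasmid through a ColE1/pUC-type origin and selected with ampicillin via the β-lactamase gene. An f1 origin is also present. For selection in mammalian cells the backbone supplies a neomycin/kanamycin phosphotransferase cassette driven by the SV40 enhancer/early promoter and terminated by an SV40 polyadenylation signal. Short annotated fragments of lacI, ble, the bom region and an HIV-1 LTR appear to be backbone remnants or partial similarity matches rather than functional parts.

The receptor open reading frame sits downstream of the CMV immediate early enhancer and promoter, which drive strong constitutive transcription in mammalian cells, and is followed by the bovine growth hormone polyadenylation signal. A T7 promoter between CMV and the insert permits in vitro transcription. According to the record, the "DuET" design places a cleavable hemagglutinin signal peptide and a FLAG epitope at the N terminus and a 1D4 epitope at the C terminus. The feature table detects the FLAG sequence immediately upstream of the receptor coding region, but does not separately annotate the signal peptide or the 1D4 tag. The signal peptide is intended to promote membrane insertion and is removed on processing, leaving an exposed extracellular FLAG tag, while the two epitopes give independent handles for capture and detection. The construct belongs to a set of tagged GPCR plasmids optimized for mammalian expression and proteomics, and the associated work concerns multiplexed selectivity screening of anti-GPCR antibodies.
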