Features (pLannotate 1.2.2; 21 found; start..end, strand, type, name):
    237..825     +  rep_origin     ori: high-copy-number ColE1/pMB1/pBR322/pUC origin of replication
   1008..1100    +  CDS            lacI (fragment): lac repressor; lacI; The lac repressor binds to the lac operator to inhibit transcription in E. coli. This inhibition can be relieved by adding lactose or isopropyl-β-D-thiogalactopyranoside (IPTG).
   1113..1134    +  protein_bind   CAP binding site: CAP binding activates transcription in the presence of cAMP. E. coli catabolite activator protein
   1149..1179    +  promoter       lac promoter: promoter for the E. coli lac operon
   1187..1203    +  protein_bind   lac operator: The lac repressor binds to the lac operator to inhibit transcription in E. coli. This inhibition can be relieved by adding lactose or isopropyl-β-D-thiogalactopyranoside (IPTG). lac repressor encoded by lacI
   1276..1397    -  polyA_signal   SV40 poly(A) signal: SV40 polyadenylation signal
   1392..1550    -  CDS            ble (fragment): BLE_KLEPN - Experimental evidence at protein level: Swiss-Prot protein existence level 1. Binding protein with a strong affinity to the bleomycin family of antibiotics. Binds to CL990; an antimitotic-antibiotic compound. From Klebsiella pneumoniae.
   1574..2365    -  CDS            neo: KKA2_KLEPN - Also known as kan, nptII. Experimental evidence at protein level: Swiss-Prot protein existence level 1. Resistance to kanamycin, neomycin, paromomycin, ribostamycin, butirosin and gentamicin B. From Klebsiella pneumoniae.
   2432..2761    -  promoter       SV40 promoter: SV40 enhancer and early promoter
   2775..3203    -  rep_origin     f1 ori (sequence partly withheld): f1 bacteriophage origin of replication; arrow indicates direction of (+) strand synthesis
   3224..3245    -  promoter       SV40 promoter (fragment): SV40 enhancer and early promoter
   3249..3473    -  polyA_signal   bGH poly(A) signal: bovine growth hormone polyadenylation signal
   3604..4725    -  CDS            F2RL2: PAR3_HUMAN - Also known as PAR3. Experimental evidence at protein level: Swiss-Prot protein existence level 1. Receptor for activated thrombin coupled to G proteins that stimulate phosphoinositide hydrolysis. From Homo sapiens (Human).
   4738..4758    -  CDS            3xFLAG (fragment): three tandem FLAG® epitope tags
   4851..4869    -  promoter       T7 promoter: promoter for bacteriophage T7 RNA polymerase
   4885..4918    -  LTR            5' LTR (truncated) (fragment): truncated 5' long terminal repeat (LTR) from HIV-1
   4914..5117    -  promoter       CMV promoter: human cytomegalovirus (CMV) immediate early promoter
   5118..5497    -  enhancer       CMV enhancer: human cytomegalovirus immediate early enhancer
   5652..5704    +  misc_feature   bom (fragment): basis of mobility region from pBR322
   5763..5867    +  promoter       AmpR promoter: bla
   5868..66      +  CDS            AmpR (across the origin): β-lactamase; bla; confers resistance to ampicillin, carbenicillin, and related antibiotics
>Addgene plasmid #213236 | F2RL2-DuET | addgene full sequence | sequence record 430794 | Addgene NGS Result
GCAACTATGGATGAACGAAATAGACAGATCGCTGAGATAGGTGCCTCACTGATTAAGCATTGGTAACTGT
CAGACCAAGTTTACTCATATATACTTTAGATTGATTTAAAACTTCATTTTTAATTTAAAAGGATCTAGGT
GAAGATCCTTTTTGATAATCTCATGACCAAAATCCCTTAACGTGAGTTTTCGTTCCACTGAGCGTCAGAC
CCCGTAGAAAAGATCAAAGGATCTTCTTGAGATCCTTTTTTTCTGCGCGTAATCTGCTGCTTGCAAACAA
AAAAACCACCGCTACCAGCGGTGGTTTGTTTGCCGGATCAAGAGCTACCAACTCTTTTTCCGAAGGTAAC
TGGCTTCAGCAGAGCGCAGATACCAAATACCGTTCTTCTAGTGTAGCCGTAGTTAGGCCACCACTTCAAG
AACTCTGTAGCACCGCCTACATACCTCGCTCTGCTAATCCTGTTACCAGTGGCTGCTGCCAGTGGCGATA
AGTCGTGTCTTACCGGGTTGGACTCAAGACGATAGTTACCGGATAAGGCGCAGCGGTCGGGCTGAACGGG
GGGTTCGTGCACACAGCCCAGCTTGGAGCGAACGACCTACACCGAACTGAGATACCTACAGCGTGAGCTA
TGAGAAAGCGCCACGCTTCCCGAAGGGAGAAAGGCGGACAGGTATCCGGTAAGCGGCAGGGTCGGAACAG
GAGAGCGCACGAGGGAGCTTCCAGGGGGAAACGCCTGGTATCTTTATAGTCCTGTCGGGTTTCGCCACCT
CTGACTTGAGCGTCGATTTTTGTGATGCTCGTCAGGGGGGCGGAGCCTATGGAAAAACGCCAGCAACGCG
GCCTTTTTACGGTTCCTGGCCTTTTGCTGGCCTTTTGCTCACATGTTCTTTCCTGCGTTATCCCCTGATT
CTGTGGATAACCGTATTACCGCCTTTGAGTGAGCTGATACCGCTCGCCGCAGCCGAACGACCGAGCGCAG
CGAGTCAGTGAGCGAGGAAGCGGAAGAGCGCCCAATACGCAAACCGCCTCTCCCCGCGCGTTGGCCGATT
CATTAATGCAGCTGGCACGACAGGTTTCCCGACTGGAAAGCGGGCAGTGAGCGCAACGCAATTAATGTGA
GTTAGCTCACTCATTAGGCACCCCAGGCTTTACACTTTATGCTTCCGGCTCGTATGTTGTGTGGAATTGT
GAGCGGATAACAATTTCACACAGGAAACAGCTATGACCATGATTACGCCAAGCTCTAGCTAGAGGTCGAC
GGTATACAGACATGATAAGATACATTGATGAGTTTGGACAAACCACAACTAGAATGCAGTGAAAAAAATG
CTTTATTTGTGAAATTTGTGATGCTATTGCTTTATTTGTAACCATTATAAGCTGCAATAAACAAGTTGGG
GTGGGCGAAGAACTCCAGCATGAGATCCCCGCGCTGGAGGATCATCCAGCCGGCGTCCCGGAAAACGATT
CCGAAGCCCAACCTTTCATAGAAGGCGGCGGTGGAATCGAAATCTCGTGATGGCAGGTTGGGCGTCGCTT
GGTCGGTCATTTCGAACCCCAGAGTCCCGCTCAGAAGAACTCGTCAAGAAGGCGATAGAAGGCGATGCGC
TGCGAATCGGGAGCGGCGATACCGTAAAGCACGAGGAAGCGGTCAGCCCATTCGCCGCCAAGCTCTTCAG
CAATATCACGGGTAGCCAACGCTATGTCCTGATAGCGGTCCGCCACACCCAGCCGGCCACAGTCGATGAA
TCCAGAAAAGCGGCCATTTTCCACCATGATATTCGGCAAGCAGGCATCGCCATGGGTCACGACGAGATCC
TCGCCGTCGGGCATGCGCGCCTTGAGCCTGGCGAACAGTTCGGCTGGCGCGAGCCCCTGATGCTCTTCGT
CCAGATCATCCTGATCGACAAGACCGGCTTCCATCCGAGTACGTGCTCGCTCGATGCGATGTTTCGCTTG
GTGGTCGAATGGGCAGGTAGCCGGATCAAGCGTATGCAGCCGCCGCATTGCATCAGCCATGATGGATACT
TTCTCGGCAGGAGCAAGGTGAGATGACAGGAGATCCTGCCCCGGCACTTCGCCCAATAGCAGCCAGTCCC
TTCCCGCTTCAGTGACAACGTCGAGCACAGCTGCGCAAGGAACGCCCGTCGTGGCCAGCCACGATAGCCG
CGCTGCCTCGTCCTGCAGTTCATTCAGGGCACCGGACAGGTCGGTCTTGACAAAAAGAACCGGGCGCCCC
TGCGCTGACAGCCGGAACACGGCGGCATCAGAGCAGCCGATTGTCTGTTGTGCCCAGTCATAGCCGAATA
GCCTCTCCACCCAAGCGGCCGGAGAACCTGCGTGCAATCCATCTTGTTCAATCATGCGAAACGATCCTCA
TCCTGTCTCTTGATCAGATCCGAAAATGGATATACAAGCTCCCGGGAGCTTTTTGCAAAAGCCTAGGCCT
CCAAAAAAGCCTCCTCACTACTTCTGGAATAGCTCAGAGGCAGAGGCGGCCTCGGCCTCTGCATAAATAA
AAAAAATTAGTCAGCCATGGGGCGGAGAATGGGCGGAACTGGGCGGAGTTAGGGGCGGGATGGGCGGAGT
TAGGGGCGGGACTATGGTTGCTGACTAATTGAGATGCATGCTTTGCATACTTCTGCCTGCTGGGGAGCCT
GGGGACTTTCCACACCTGGTTGCTGACTAATTGAGATGCATGCTTTGCATACTTCTGCCTGCTGGGGAGC
CTGGGGACTTTCCACACCCTAACTGACACACATTCCACAGAATTAATTCGCGTTAAATTTTTGTTAAATC
AGCTCATTTTTTAACCAATAGGCCGAAATCGGCAAAATCCCTTATAAATCAAAAGAATAGACCGAGATAG
GGT
[37 nt withheld, positions 2874-2910]
AAAGAACGTGGACTCCAACGTCAAAGG
[49 nt withheld, positions 2938-2986]
T
[91 nt withheld, positions 2988-3078]
G
[124 nt withheld, positions 3080-3203]
GGGGATACCCCCTAGAGCCCCAGCTGGTTCTTTCCGCCTCAGAAGCCATAGAGCCCACCGCATCCCCAGC
ATGCCTGCTATTGTCTTCCCAATCCTCCCCCTTGCTGTCCTGCCCCACCCCACCCCCCAGAATAGAATGA
CACCTACTCAGACAATGCGATGCAATTTCCTCATTTTATTAGGAAAGGACAGTGGGAGTGGCACCTTCCA
GGGTCAAGGAAGGCACGGGGGAGGGGCAAACAACAGATGGCTGGCAACTAGAAGGCACAGTCGAGGCTGA
TCAGCGGGTTTAAACGGGCCCTCTAGACTCGAGTTAGGCAGGGGCCACCTGAGAAGTCTCGGTCTTAGAC
ACGGTGGTGCTGGCCTCATCGAATTCACCGGTGCGTCCACCGGTATCGATCTTGGTCAGGTAAGCTGTGG
AATGGTTCCTGGTCTTGGACATGAGGAAGTACAAAAATGGGTCGAGACAAGAATTAAGACTGCCCAGACA
CAGTGCTATGAGATAAATAAAATAAAGCCCGTCAGTGTTGTTGTAGTAGTAGTTGGCGTGATGGATGATC
AAGATGATGTTGGAGGGAGCAAAGCAGATGGTGAAAATAACCAGAATCAGCAGGGATGCCTTCACATACC
AGAGCCATCTGTGGTCATATGCATTCAAGGTTCTGATTATAGCGGCATAGCAGTAAATTATGAGCACGAA
CGGGATCAGAAAGCCGAAGAAGGCCAGGCTAATAAAGTAATACAGCTGGAACGGGCTGCTGCTCTCGCAT
GTGTTGTGCACGTCGTGGCAGGTAGTGATATCGGGCTGAACAAGATAATATTCCTGCTTGAGAATAAAAA
AAGGCAACATATACAGGAAGACGGTGGCCCACACCAGCCCGCAGGTAACCAGCGCGTACGTATGCTTTGG
GAGGCCCCTGTAGGTGAAAGGGTGGACGATAGCCAGATATCTGTTAATAGATATGCAGGCCAGCAAAAGA
ATAGAGCAGTACATGTTTCCGTAGAAGATAACAGTTGTGGCCCGACACAGCACTTCGCCAAAGACCCAGT
TGTTGCCGTTCAGATGGTACGCTATCTTGAAGGGCAAAGTGACGCAAAAGAGGAAGTCAGCAATCGCGAG
GTTTGTGTAAAAAACTGTCGTACAAATACTGCGGGTGCGAAAAAACAGCATCCAGAGTGTCACAGCATTA
GCGGGAACACCGACCACAAATACCAGGAGGTAGATTGCGGGGATCAGTTTGGTAGACAGGCTAGAGGTGA
GGTATCCCATAGTTGCATTCTTCACATGCAGATGTGAGGCAGACTCTTCCGGGCATTTTATTTTCACAGT
TATAGTAGCACCAGTCCAACCTTCCAGTGCGGAGAAAGGGAATTCCTCGAAAGAGTTCGGCGGAGCTCCC
CGAAAGGTCTTGATAGGAAGGGTCGGTTTTGCCAGATTGTTAGTATCATTCTCCATGCCGCTCTGGCAAA
AAGTTGGAAGAAGCAAGAGCAGTCCAGCAGCGGCAAAGATCAGGGCTTTCATATCGATGCTGGCGTCATC
ATCGTCCTTGTAGTCGGCGAATACCAGGCAGAAGATGTAGCTCAGGGCGATGATCGTCTTCATGGTGGCG
CTAAGCTTAAGTTTAAACGCTAGCCAGCTTGGGTCTCCCTATAGTGAGTCGTATTAATTTCGATAAGCCA
GTAAGCAGTGGGTTCTCTAGTTAGCCAGAGAGCTCTGCTTATATAGACCTCCCACCGTACACGCCTACCG
CCCATTTGCGTCAATGGGGCGGAGTTGTTACGACATTTTGGAAAGTCCCGTTGATTTTGGTGCCAAAACA
AACTCCCATTGACGTCAATGGGGTGGAGACTTGGAAATCCCCGTGAGTCAAACCGCTATCCACGCCCATT
GATGTACTGCCAAAACCGCATCACCATGGTAATAGCGATGACTAATACGTAGATGTACTGCCAAGTAGGA
AAGTCCCATAAGGTCATGTACTGGGCATAATGCCAGGCGGGCCATTTACCGTCATTGACGTCAATAGGGG
GCGTACTTGGCATATGATACACTTGATGTACTGCCAAGTGGGCAGTTTACCGTAAATACTCCACCCATTG
ACGTCAATGGAAAGTCCCTATTGGCGTTACTATGGGAACATACGTCATTATTGACGTCAATGGGCGGGGG
TCGTTGGGCGGTCAGCCAGGCGGGCCATTTACCGTAAGTTATGTAACGCGGAACTCCATATATGGGCTAT
GAACTAATGACCCCGTAATTGATTACTATTAATAACTAGTCAATAATCAATGTCAACGCGTATATCTGGC
CCGTACATCGCGAAGCAGCGCAAAACGCCTAACCCTAAGCAGATTCTTCATGCAAATGTCGGTCAAGCCT
TGCCTTGTTGTAGCTTAAATTTTGCTCGCGCACTACTCAGCGACCTCCAACACACAAGCAGGGAGCAGAT
ACTGGCTTAACTATGCGGCATCAGAGCAGATTGTACTGAGAGTGCACCATAGGGGATCGGGAGATCTCCC
GATCCGTCGACGTCAGGTGGCACTTTTCGGGGAAATGTGCGCGGAACCCCTATTTGTTTATTTTTCTAAA
TACATTCAAATATGTATCCGCTCATGAGACAATAACCCTGATAAATGCTTCAATAATATTGAAAAAGGAA
GAGTATGAGTATTCAACATTTCCGTGTCGCCCTTATTCCCTTTTTTGCGGCATTTTGCCTTCCTGTTTTT
GCTCACCCAGAAACGCTGGTGAAAGTAAAAGATGCTGAAGATCAGTTGGGTGCACGAGTGGGTTACATCG
AACTGGATCTCAACAGCGGTAAGATCCTTGAGAGTTTTCGCCCCGAAGAACGTTTTCCAATGATGAGCAC
TTTTAAAGTTCTGCTATGTGGCGCGGTATTATCCCGTATTGACGCCGGGCAAGAGCAACTCGGTCGCCGC
ATACACTATTCTCAGAATGACTTGGTTGAGTACTCACCAGTCACAGAAAAGCATCTTACGGATGGCATGA
CAGTAAGAGAATTATGCAGTGCTGCCATAACCATGAGTGATAACACTGCGGCCAACTTACTTCTGACAAC
GATCGGAGGACCGAAGGAGCTAACCGCTTTTTTGCACAACATGGGGGATCATGTAACTCGCCTTGATCGT
TGGGAACCGGAGCTGAATGAAGCCATACCAAACGACGAGCGTGACACCACGATGCCTGTAGCAATGGCAA
CAACGTTGCGCAAACTATTAACTGGCGAACTACTTACTCTAGCTTCCCGGCAACAATTAATAGACTGGAT
GGAGGCGGATAAAGTTGCAGGACCACTTCTGCGCTCGGCCCTTCCGGCTGGCTGGTTTATTGCTGATAAA
TCTGGAGCCGGTGAGCGTGGGTCTCGCGGTATCATTGCAGCACTGGGGCCAGATGGTAAGCCCTCCCGTA
TCGTAGTTATCTACACGACGGGGAGTCAG
